>Addgene plasmid #113982 | pOGG008 | addgene full sequence | sequence record 225645 | Addgene NGS Result
CTAAATTGTAAGCGTTAATATTTTGTTAAAATTCGCGTTAAATTTTTGTTAAATCAGCTCATTTTTTAAC
CAATAGGCCGAAATCGGCAAAATCCCTTATAAATCAAAAGAATAGACCGAGATAGGGTTGAGTGGCCGCT
ACAGGGCGCTCCCATTCGCCATTCAGGCTGCGCAACTGTTGGGAAGGGCGTTTCGGTGCGGGCCTCTTCG
CTATTACGCCAGCTGGCGAAAGGGGGATGTGCTGCAAGGCGATTAAGTTGGGTAACGCCAGGGTTTTCCC
AGTCACGACGTTGTAAAACGACGGCCAGTGAGCGCGACGTAATACGACTCACTATAGGGCGAATTGAGTG
AAGGCCGTCAAGGCCACGTGTCTTGTCCAGAGCTCCACTCTGTGCGTCTCAGCAATTGTGTCTCAAAATC
TCTGATGTTACATTGCACAAGATAAAAATATATCATCATGAACAATAAAACTGTCTGCTTACATAAACAG
TAATACAAGGGGTGTTATGAGCCATATTCAGCGTGAAACGAGCTGTAGCCGTCCGCGTCTGAACAGCAAC
ATGGATGCGGATCTGTATGGCTATAAATGGGCGCGTGATAACGTGGGTCAGAGCGGCGCGACCATTTATC
GTCTGTATGGCAAACCGGATGCGCCGGAACTGTTTCTGAAACATGGCAAAGGCAGCGTGGCGAACGATGT
GACCGATGAAATGGTGCGTCTGAACTGGCTGACCGAATTTATGCCGCTGCCGACCATTAAACATTTTATT
CGCACCCCGGATGATGCGTGGCTGCTGACCACCGCGATTCCGGGCAAAACCGCGTTTCAGGTGCTGGAAG
AATATCCGGATAGCGGCGAAAACATTGTGGATGCGCTGGCCGTGTTTCTGCGTCGTCTGCATAGCATTCC
GGTGTGCAACTGCCCGTTTAACAGCGATCGTGTGTTTCGTCTGGCCCAGGCGCAGAGCCGTATGAACAAC
GGCCTGGTGGATGCGAGCGATTTTGATGATGAACGTAACGGCTGGCCGGTGGAACAGGTGTGGAAAGAAA
TGCATAAACTGCTGCCGTTTAGCCCGGATAGCGTGGTGACCCACGGCGATTTTAGCCTGGATAACCTGAT
TTTCGATGAAGGCAAACTGATTGGCTGCATTGATGTGGGCCGTGTGGGCATTGCGGATCGTTATCAGGAT
CTGGCCATTCTGTGGAACTGCCTGGGCGAATTTAGCCCGAGCCTGCAAAAACGTCTGTTTCAGAAATATG
GCATTGATAATCCGGATATGAACAAACTGCAATTTCATCTGATGCTGGATGAATTTTTCTAATAATTAAT
TGAACTATGAGACGCACGAAGTGGGTACCTGGAGCACAAGACTGGCCTCATGGGCCTTCACTTCACTGCC
CGCTTTCCAGTCGGGAAACCTGTCGTGCCAGCTGCATTAACATGGTCATAGCTGTTTCCTTGCGTATTGG
GCGCTCTCCGCTTCCTCGCTCACTGACTCGCTGCGCTCGGTCGTTCGGGTAAAGCCTGGGGTGCCTAATG
AGCAAAAGGCCAGCAAAAGGCCAGGAACCGTAAAAAGGCCGCGTTGCTGGCGTTTTTCCATAGGCTCCGC
CCCCCTGACGAGCATCACAAAAATCGACGCTCAAGTCAGAGGTGGCGAAACCCGACAGGACTATAAAGAT
ACCAGGCGTTTCCCCCTGGAAGCTCCCTCGTGCGCTCTCCTGTTCCGACCCTGCCGCTTACCGGATACCT
GTCCGCCTTTCTCCCTTCGGGAAGCGTGGCGCTTTCTCATAGCTCACGCTGTAGGTATCTCAGTTCGGTG
TAGGTCGTTCGCTCCAAGCTGGGCTGTGTGCACGAACCCCCCGTTCAGCCCGACCGCTGCGCCTTATCCG
GTAACTATCGTCTTGAGTCCAACCCGGTAAGACACGACTTATCGCCACTGGCAGCAGCCACTGGTAACAG
GATTAGCAGAGCGAGGTATGTAGGCGGTGCTACAGAGTTCTTGAAGTGGTGGCCTAACTACGGCTACACT
AGAAGAACAGTATTTGGTATCTGCGCTCTGCTGAAGCCAGTTACCTTCGGAAAAAGAGTTGGTAGCTCTT
GATCCGGCAAACAAACCACCGCTGGTAGCGGTGGTTTTTTTGTTTGCAAGCAGCAGATTACGCGCAGAAA
AAAAGGATCTCAAGAAGATCCTTTGATCTTTTCTACGGGGTCTGACGCTCAGTGGAACGAAAACTCACGT
TAAGGGATTTTGGTCATGAGATTATCAAAAAGGATCTTCACCTAGATCCTTTTAAATTAAAAATGAAGTT
TTAAATCAATCTAAAGTATATATGAGTAAACTTGGTCTGACAGTTATTATTTACCCACCACTTTGGTAAT
TTCGCCTTTCACGTAATGCACAAATTCTTCCAGCTGATCCGCACGGCTGGCCAGACGATCTTCTTCCTGG
CCCAGATACGCCTGACGCGCTTCCAGAATCACCGGCTGATACTGCGCCGGCAGACGTTCCATGGCCCAAT
CCGCCGCCACATCTTTCGGCGCAATTTTGCCGGTCACCGCGCTATACCAAATACGGCTCAGGGTCAGCAC
CACGTTGCGTTCATCACCCGCCCAATCCGGCGGGCTGTTCCACAGGGTCAGGGTTTCGTTCAGCGCTTCA
AACAGGTCCTGTTCCGGCACCGGATCAAACAGTTCTTCCGCTGCCGGACCAACCAGCGCCACGCTATGTT
CACGCGCTTTGGTCAGCAGAATGGCCAGATCGATATCAATGGTCGCCGGTTCAAAAATGCCGGCCAGAAT
ATCGTTACGCTGCCATTCGCCAAACTGCAGCTCACGTTTCGCCGGATAACGCCACGGAATAATGTCATCA
TGCACCACGATGGTCACTTCCACCGCACGCAGAATTTCGCTTTCACCCGGGCTCGCGCTGGTTTCCAGCA
GATCGTTAATCAGCGCACGACGGGTGGTTTCATCCAGACGCACGGTCACGGTCACCAGCAGATCAATATC
GCTATGCGGTTTCAGGCCGCCATCCACCGCGCTGCCATACAGATGCACGGCCAGCAGGGTCGGTTCCAGA
TGACGTTCAATCACGCCCACCACTTCAGACAGCTGGGTGCTCACTTCCGCAATCACCGCTTCACGCATAA
TGTTCAGTTTGGTTTTCGGACGGCTGCCCTGCTGGGTCACATCGTTGCTGCTCCACAGCATCAGGCAACG
GCCCACCGCATAACGCGCCTGCTGTTTGCTCGCACGCGGCATGCTCTGCACGCCAAAAAAGCAATCATAG
CACGCCATAAACACCGCCACCGCACCATTACCGCCGCTACGTTCGGTCAGGGTACGGCTCCAATTACGGC
TACGCATACTCTTCCTTTTTCAATATTATTGAAGCATTTATCAGGGTTATTGTCTCATGAGCGGATACAT
ATTTGAATGTATTTAGAAAAATAAACAAATAGGGGTTCCGCGCACATTTCCCCGAAAAGTGCCAC
Features (pLannotate 1.2.2; 10 found; start..end, strand, type, name):
      3..134     -  rep_origin     M13 ori (fragment): M13 bacteriophage origin of replication; arrow indicates direction of (+) strand synthesis
    155..311     -  CDS            lacZα (fragment): LacZα fragment of β-galactosidase; lacZ fragment
    320..338     +  promoter       T7 promoter: promoter for bacteriophage T7 RNA polymerase
    507..1319    +  CDS            aphA1: KKA1_ECOLX - Also known as nptI. Protein inferred from homology: Swiss-Prot protein existence level 3. Resistance to kanamycin and structurally-related aminoglycosides, including amikacin. From Escherichia coli.
   1393..1440    -  CDS            lacI (fragment): lac repressor; lacI; The lac repressor binds to the lac operator to inhibit transcription in E. coli. This inhibition can be relieved by adding lactose or isopropyl-β-D-thiogalactopyranoside (IPTG).
   1477..1517    -  rep_origin     RSF ori (fragment): Plasmids containing the RSF 1030 origin of replication can be propagated in E. coli cells that contain additional plasmids with compatible origins.
   1595..2183    -  rep_origin     ori: high-copy-number ColE1/pMB1/pBR322/pUC origin of replication
   2360..3148    -  CDS            aadA: S3AD_ECOLX - Experimental evidence at protein level: Swiss-Prot protein existence level 1. Mediates bacterial resistance to the antibiotics streptomycin and spectinomycin. From Escherichia coli.
   3155..3211    -  CDS            aacC1 (fragment): AACC1_PSEAI - Experimental evidence at protein level: Swiss-Prot protein existence level 1. Responsible for gentamicin resistance and has a limited substrate range. From Pseudomonas aeruginosa.
   3368..3472    -  promoter       AmpR promoter: bla
