[The description below was written by a language model from this plasmid's Addgene catalogue record and pLannotate feature annotations shown in this document.]
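Description:
pOGG008 is a small (about 3.5 kb), high-copy E. coli plasmid that serves as a part-donor module rather than as an expression vector in its own right. It belongs to a modular Golden Gate toolkit for assembling bacterial vectors, and its role is to supply a kanamycin/neomycin resistance cassette that can be combined with other modules to build new Golden Gate-compatible cloning vectors. The backbone, recorded as pLVC-P2-neo, is a commercial carrier plasmid used to deliver synthesised DNA parts. It replicates from a ColE1/pUC-type origin and is maintained under spectinomycin selection through an aadA streptomycin/spectinomycin resistance gene. An AmpR (bla) promoter lies upstream of aadA in the same orientation and may drive it.

The payload is a synthetic resistance gene annotated as aphA1 (nptI), an aminoglycoside phosphotransferase conferring resistance to kanamycin and related aminoglycosides. The record states that it was domesticated for Golden Gate cloning, which normally means that internal recognition sites for the Type IIS restriction enzymes used in assembly were removed so the part is released intact. The flanking Type IIS sites and overhangs are not annotated, and the record does not name the enzymes or the promoter that drives the marker. A T7 promoter lies upstream of the insert in the same orientation and appears to be a backbone element.

The remaining annotations are short fragments: M13 origin, lacZα, lacI, RSF origin and aacC1. These are most likely backbone remnants or partial sequence matches rather than functional elements. Because the carrier is selected on spectinomycin and the module carries kanamycin resistance, assembled vectors can be selected separately from the donor plasmid.
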