Addgene plasmid #113982: pOGG008
Purpose: Vector construction module. Kanamycin/neomycin resistance module for construction of Golden Gate cloning vectors
Depositing lab: Philip Poole. Depositing organization: University of Oxford. Publication: A Bacterial Expression Vector Archive (BEVA) for Flexible Modular Assembly of Golden Gate-Compatible Vectors. Geddes BA, Mendoza-Suarez MA, Poole PS. Front Microbiol. 2019 Jan 14;9:3345. doi: 10.3389/fmicb.2018.03345. eCollection 2018. PubMed 30692983.
Backbone
  Vector backbone: pLVC-P2-neo
  Vector type: Bacterial Expression
Growth in bacteria
  Bacterial resistance: Spectinomycin, 50 μg/mL
  Growth temperature: 37°C
  Growth strain: DH5alpha
  Copy number: High Copy
Gene/Insert
  Gene/Insert name: Kanamycin/neomycin
  Species: Synthetic
  Mutation: Domesticated for Golden Gate cloning
  Cloning method: Unknown
Terms and licenses: Academic/Nonprofit Terms; Industry Terms: Not Available to Industry
Depositor comments: pLVC-P2-neo. Backbone from Invitrogen for synthesised parts. Please visit https://www.biorxiv.org/content/early/2018/08/16/392423 for bioRxiv preprint.
How to cite: pOGG008 was a gift from Philip Poole (Addgene plasmid # 113982 ; http://n2t.net/addgene:113982 ; RRID:Addgene_113982)
